Addgene plasmid #159557: R989-X30-636: His6-MBP-tev-G-Hs.KRAS4b(1-188) G13D
Purpose: Baculovirus protein expression of His6-MBP-tev-G-Hs.KRAS4b(1-188) G13D
Depositing lab: Dominic Esposito. Depositing organization: National Cancer Institute (NCI). Publication: Farnesylated and methylated KRAS4b: high yield production of protein suitable for biophysical studies of prenylated protein-lipid interactions. Gillette WK, Esposito D, Abreu Blanco M, Alexander P, Bindu L, Bittner C, Chertov O, Frank PH, Grose C, Jones JE, Meng Z, Perkins S, Van Q, Ghirlando R, Fivash M, Nissley DV, McCormick F, Holderfield M, Stephen AG. Sci Rep. 2015 Nov 2;5:15916. doi: 10.1038/srep15916. PubMed 26522388.
Backbone
  Vector backbone: pDest-636
  Vector type: Insect Expression
Growth in bacteria
  Bacterial resistance: Ampicillin, 100 μg/mL
  Growth temperature: 37°C
  Growth strain: DH5alpha
  Copy number: High Copy
Gene/Insert
  Gene/Insert name: His6-MBP-tev-G-Hs.KRAS4b(1-188) G13D
  Species: H. sapiens (human)
  Mutation: G13D
  Entrez Gene: KRAS (a.k.a. 'C-K-RAS, C-K-RAS, CFC2, K-RAS2A, K-RAS2B, K-RAS4A, K-RAS4B, K-Ras, K-Ras 2, KI-RAS, KRAS1, KRAS2, NS, NS3, OES, RALD, RASK2, c-Ki-ras, c-Ki-ras2)
  Tag / fusion protein: His6-MBP-tev (N terminal on insert)
  Cloning method: Gateway Cloning
Terms and licenses: Academic/Nonprofit Terms; Industry Terms: Not Available to Industry
How to cite: R989-X30-636: His6-MBP-tev-G-Hs.KRAS4b(1-188) G13D was a gift from Dominic Esposito (Addgene plasmid # 159557 ; http://n2t.net/addgene:159557 ; RRID:Addgene_159557)
