[The description below was written by a language model from this plasmid's Addgene catalogue record and pLannotate feature annotations shown in this document.]
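Description:
R989-X30-636 is a 6.6 kb baculovirus transfer (donor) plasmid built on the pDest-636 Gateway destination backbone for producing a tagged oncogenic mutant of human KRAS4b in insect cells. In bacteria it replicates from a high-copy ColE1/pUC-type origin and is selected with ampicillin through the bla gene. An f1 origin is also annotated. The expression cassette, together with a gentamicin acetyltransferase marker driven by the Pc integron promoter, lies between the Tn7L and Tn7R ends of a mini-Tn7 element. This arrangement is characteristic of donor plasmids that transpose their cargo site-specifically into a bacmid, from which recombinant baculovirus is then generated.

The payload is driven by the strong, very late polyhedrin promoter from Autographa californica nucleopolyhedrovirus and terminated by an SV40 polyadenylation signal. The open reading frame encodes an N-terminal His6 tag followed by E. coli maltose-binding protein lacking its signal sequence, so the fusion stays cytosolic. Next come an attB1 scar left by Gateway recombination, a TEV protease cleavage site and residues 1–188 of human KRAS4b carrying the G13D substitution, with attB2 downstream. The His6 tag allows metal-affinity purification, and MBP generally improves solubility and yield. From the construct name, TEV cleavage would be expected to remove both tags and leave an extra glycine ahead of the KRAS sequence. A p10 promoter is also annotated in the reverse orientation beyond the gentamicin marker, but the feature table assigns it no defined insert.

The construct is intended for baculovirus-based expression of KRAS4b G13D. The associated publication describes high-yield production of farnesylated and methylated KRAS4b for biophysical studies of interactions between prenylated protein and lipids.
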