Features (pLannotate 1.2.2; 21 found; start..end, strand, type, name):
      1..92      +  promoter       polyhedrin promoter: polh from Autographa californica; promoter for the baculovirus polyhedrin gene
    146..163     +  CDS            7xHis (fragment): 6xHis affinity tag
    167..1264    +  CDS            MBP: maltose binding protein from E. coli; malE (mutated); This version of the gene does not encode a signal sequence, so MBP will remain in the cytosol.
   1284..1301    +  protein_bind   attB1 (fragment): mutant version of attB; core recombination site for the Gateway® BP reaction BP Clonase™
   1307..1323    +  CDS            TEV site (fragment): tobacco etch virus (TEV) protease recognition and cleavage site
   1328..1894    +  CDS            K-Ras: human small GTPase proto-oncoprotein
   1899..1916    -  protein_bind   attB2 (fragment): mutant version of attB; core recombination site for the Gateway® BP reaction BP Clonase™
   1956..2039    +  CDS            large T antigen (fragment): large T antigen from SV40 (simian virus 40)
   2062..2196    +  polyA_signal   SV40 poly(A) signal: SV40 polyadenylation signal
   2225..2390    -  mobile_element Tn7L: mini-Tn7 element (left end of the Tn7 transposon) Tn7
   2553..2569    +  CDS            lacZα (fragment): LacZα fragment of β-galactosidase; lacZ fragment
   2574..3028    +  rep_origin     f1 ori (sequence partly withheld): f1 bacteriophage origin of replication; arrow indicates direction of (+) strand synthesis
   3054..3158    +  promoter       AmpR promoter: bla
   3159..4019    +  CDS            AmpR: β-lactamase; bla; confers resistance to ampicillin, carbenicillin, and related antibiotics
   4190..4778    +  rep_origin     ori: high-copy-number ColE1/pMB1/pBR322/pUC origin of replication
   4964..5015    -  misc_feature   bom (fragment): basis of mobility region from pBR322
   5083..5307    -  mobile_element Tn7R: mini-Tn7 element (right end of the Tn7 transposon) Tn7
   5374..5907    -  CDS            GmR: gentamycin acetyltransferase; aacC1; confers resistance to gentamycin
   6096..6124    -  promoter       Pc promoter: intI1 (promoter lies within the coding sequence); class 1 integron promoter
   6102..6494    -  CDS            YPR2_ECOLX: Protein predicted: Swiss-Prot protein existence level 4. From Escherichia coli.
   6487..6596    -  promoter       p10 promoter: baculovirus promoter for expression in insect cells
>Addgene plasmid #159557 | R989-X30-636: His6-MBP-tev-G-Hs.KRAS4b(1-188) G13D | addgene full sequence | sequence record 313295 | Addgene NGS Result
ATCATGGAGATAATTAAAATGATAACCATCTCGCAAATAAATAAGTATTTTACTGTTTTCGTAACAGTTT
TGTAATAAAAAAACCTATAAATATTCCGGATTATTCATACCGTCCCACCATCGGGCGCGGATCACCATGG
GATCCCATCACCATCACCATCACGGCAAAATCGAAGAAGGTAAACTGGTAATCTGGATTAACGGCGATAA
AGGCTATAACGGTCTCGCTGAAGTCGGTAAGAAATTCGAGAAAGATACCGGAATTAAAGTCACCGTTGAG
CATCCGGATAAACTGGAAGAGAAATTCCCACAGGTTGCGGCAACTGGCGATGGCCCTGACATTATCTTCT
GGGCACACGACCGCTTTGGTGGCTACGCTCAATCTGGCCTGTTGGCTGAAATCACCCCGGACAAAGCGTT
CCAGGACAAGCTGTATCCGTTTACCTGGGATGCCGTACGTTACAACGGCAAGCTGATTGCTTACCCGATC
GCTGTTGAAGCGTTATCGCTGATTTATAACAAAGATCTGCTGCCGAACCCGCCAAAAACCTGGGAAGAGA
TCCCGGCGCTGGATAAAGAACTGAAAGCGAAAGGTAAGAGCGCGCTGATGTTCAACCTGCAAGAACCGTA
CTTCACCTGGCCGCTGATTGCTGCTGACGGGGGTTATGCGTTCAAGTATGAAAACGGCAAGTACGACATT
AAAGACGTGGGCGTGGATAACGCTGGCGCGAAAGCGGGTCTGACCTTCCTGGTTGACCTGATTAAAAACA
AACACATGAATGCAGACACCGATTACTCCATCGCAGAAGCTGCCTTTAATAAAGGCGAAACAGCGATGAC
CATCAACGGCCCGTGGGCATGGTCCAACATCGACACCAGCAAAGTGAATTATGGTGTAACGGTACTGCCG
ACCTTCAAGGGTCAACCATCCAAACCGTTCGTTGGCGTGCTGAGCGCAGGTATTAACGCTGCCAGTCCGA
ACAAAGAGCTGGCAAAAGAGTTCCTCGAAAACTATCTGCTGACTGATGAAGGTCTGGAAGCGGTTAATAA
AGACAAACCGCTGGGTGCCGTAGCGCTGAAGTCTTACGAGGAAGAGTTGGCGAAAGATCCACGTATTGCC
GCCACCATGGAAAACGCCCAGAAAGGTGAAATCATGCCGAACATCCCGCAGATGTCCGCTTTCTGGTATG
CCGTGCGTACTGCGGTGATCAACGCCGCCAGCGGTCGTCAGACTGTCGATGAAGCCCTGAAAGACGCGCA
GACTAATTCGGGATCCTCGATCACAAGTTTGTACAAAAAAGTTGGCGAAAACCTGTACTTCCAAGGCATG
ACTGAATATAAACTTGTGGTAGTTGGAGCTGGTGACGTAGGCAAGAGTGCCTTGACGATACAGCTAATTC
AGAATCATTTTGTGGACGAATATGATCCAACAATAGAGGATTCCTACAGGAAGCAAGTAGTAATTGATGG
AGAAACCTGTCTCTTGGATATTCTCGACACAGCAGGTCAAGAGGAGTACAGTGCAATGAGGGACCAGTAC
ATGAGGACTGGGGAGGGCTTTCTTTGTGTATTTGCCATAAATAATACTAAATCATTTGAAGATATTCACC
ATTATAGAGAACAAATTAAAAGAGTTAAGGACTCTGAAGATGTACCTATGGTCCTAGTAGGAAATAAATG
TGATTTGCCTTCTAGAACAGTAGACACAAAACAGGCTCAGGACTTAGCAAGAAGTTATGGAATTCCTTTT
ATTGAAACATCAGCAAAGACAAGACAGGGTGTTGATGATGCCTTCTATACATTAGTTCGAGAAATTCGAA
AACATAAAGAAAAGATGAGCAAAGATGGTAAAAAGAAGAAAAAGAAGTCAAAGACAAAGTGTGTAATTAT
GTAATCAACTTTCTTGTACAAAGTGGTGATCGAGCTAGCTAGAAGCTTGTCGAGAAGTACTAGAGGATCA
TAATCAGCCATACCACATTTGTAGAGGTTTTACTTGCTTTAAAAAACCTCCCACACCTCCCCCTGAACCT
GAAACATAAAATGAATGCAATTGTTGTTGTTAACTTGTTTATTGCAGCTTATAATGGTTACAAATAAAGC
AATAGCATCACAAATTTCACAAATAAAGCATTTTTTTCACTGCATTCTAGTTGTGGTTTGTCCAAACTCA
TCAATGTATCTTATCATGTCTGGATCTGATCACTGCTTGAGCCTAGGAGATCCGAACCAGATAAGTGAAA
TCTAGTTCCAAACTATTTTGTCATTTTTAATTTTCGTATTAGCTTACGACGCTACACCCAGTTCCCATCT
ATTTTGTCACTCTTCCCTAAATAATCCTTAAAAACTCCATTTCCACCCCTCCCAGTTCCCAACTATTTTG
TCCGCCCACAGCGGGGCATTTTTCTTCCTGTTATGTTTTTAATCAAACATCCTGCCAACTCCATGTGACA
AACCGTCATCTTCGGCTACTTTTTCTCTGTCACAGAATGAAAATTTTTCTGTCATCTCTTCGTTATTAAT
GTTTGTAATTGACTGAATATCAACGCTTATTTGCAGCCTGAATGGCGAATGGG
[124 nt withheld, positions 2574-2697]
C
[91 nt withheld, positions 2699-2789]
A
[49 nt withheld, positions 2791-2839]
CCTTTGACGTTGGAGTCCACGTTCTT
[37 nt withheld, positions 2866-2902]
ACCCTATCTCGGTCTATTCTTTTGATTTATAAGGGATTTTGCCGATTTCGGCCTATTGGTTAAAAAATGA
GCTGATTTAACAAAAATTTAACGCGAATTTTAACAAAATATTAACGCTTACAATTTAGGTGGCACTTTTC
GGGGAAATGTGCGCGGAACCCCTATTTGTTTATTTTTCTAAATACATTCAAATATGTATCCGCTCATGAG
ACAATAACCCTGATAAATGCTTCAATAATATTGAAAAAGGAAGAGTATGAGTATTCAACATTTCCGTGTC
GCCCTTATTCCCTTTTTTGCGGCATTTTGCCTTCCTGTTTTTGCTCACCCAGAAACGCTGGTGAAAGTAA
AAGATGCTGAAGATCAGTTGGGTGCACGAGTGGGTTACATCGAACTGGATCTCAACAGCGGTAAGATCCT
TGAGAGTTTTCGCCCCGAAGAACGTTTTCCAATGATGAGCACTTTTAAAGTTCTGCTATGTGGCGCGGTA
TTATCCCGTATTGACGCCGGGCAAGAGCAACTCGGTCGCCGCATACACTATTCTCAGAATGACTTGGTTG
AGTACTCACCAGTCACAGAAAAGCATCTTACGGATGGCATGACAGTAAGAGAATTATGCAGTGCTGCCAT
AACCATGAGTGATAACACTGCGGCCAACTTACTTCTGACAACGATCGGAGGACCGAAGGAGCTAACCGCT
TTTTTGCACAACATGGGGGATCATGTAACTCGCCTTGATCGTTGGGAACCGGAGCTGAATGAAGCCATAC
CAAACGACGAGCGTGACACCACGATGCCTGTAGCAATGGCAACAACGTTGCGCAAACTATTAACTGGCGA
ACTACTTACTCTAGCTTCCCGGCAACAATTAATAGACTGGATGGAGGCGGATAAAGTTGCAGGACCACTT
CTGCGCTCGGCCCTTCCGGCTGGCTGGTTTATTGCTGATAAATCTGGAGCCGGTGAGCGTGGGTCTCGCG
GTATCATTGCAGCACTGGGGCCAGATGGTAAGCCCTCCCGTATCGTAGTTATCTACACGACGGGGAGTCA
GGCAACTATGGATGAACGAAATAGACAGATCGCTGAGATAGGTGCCTCACTGATTAAGCATTGGTAACTG
TCAGACCAAGTTTACTCATATATACTTTAGATTGATTTAAAACTTCATTTTTAATTTAAAAGGATCTAGG
TGAAGATCCTTTTTGATAATCTCATGACCAAAATCCCTTAACGTGAGTTTTCGTTCCACTGAGCGTCAGA
CCCCGTAGAAAAGATCAAAGGATCTTCTTGAGATCCTTTTTTTCTGCGCGTAATCTGCTGCTTGCAAACA
AAAAAACCACCGCTACCAGCGGTGGTTTGTTTGCCGGATCAAGAGCTACCAACTCTTTTTCCGAAGGTAA
CTGGCTTCAGCAGAGCGCAGATACCAAATACTGTTCTTCTAGTGTAGCCGTAGTTAGGCCACCACTTCAA
GAACTCTGTAGCACCGCCTACATACCTCGCTCTGCTAATCCTGTTACCAGTGGCTGCTGCCAGTGGCGAT
AAGTCGTGTCTTACCGGGTTGGACTCAAGACGATAGTTACCGGATAAGGCGCAGCGGTCGGGCTGAACGG
GGGGTTCGTGCACACAGCCCAGCTTGGAGCGAACGACCTACACCGAACTGAGATACCTACAGCGTGAGCT
ATGAGAAAGCGCCACGCTTCCCGAAGGGAGAAAGGCGGACAGGTATCCGGTAAGCGGCAGGGTCGGAACA
GGAGAGCGCACGAGGGAGCTTCCAGGGGGAAACGCCTGGTATCTTTATAGTCCTGTCGGGTTTCGCCACC
TCTGACTTGAGCGTCGATTTTTGTGATGCTCGTCAGGGGGGCGGAGCCTATGGAAAAACGCCAGCAACGC
GGCCTTTTTACGGTTCCTGGCCTTTTGCTGGCCTTTTGCTCACATGTTCTTTCCTGCGTTATCCCCTGAT
TCTGTGGATAACCGTATTACCGCCTTTGAGTGAGCTGATACCGCTCGCCGCAGCCGAACGACCGAGCGCA
GCGAGTCAGTGAGCGAGGAAGCGGAAGAGCGCCTGATGCGGTATTTTCTCCTTACGCATCTGTGCGGTAT
TTCACACCGCATAGACCAGCCGCGTAACCTGGCAAAATCGGTTACGGTTGAGTAATAAATGGATGCCCTG
CGTAAGCGGGTGTGGGCGGACAATAAAGTCTTAAACTGAACAAAATAGATCTAAACTATGACAATAAAGT
CTTAAACTAGACAGAATAGTTGTAAACTGAAATCAGTCCAGTTATGCTGTGAAAAAGCATACTGGACTTT
TGTTATGGCTAAAGCAAACTCTTCATTTTCTGAAGTGCAAATTGCCCGTCGTATTAAAGAGGGGCGTGGC
CAAGGGCATGGTAAAGACTATATTCGCGGCGTTGTGACAATTTACCGAACAACTCCGCGGCCGGGAAGCC
GATCTCGGCTTGAACGAATTGTTAGGTGGCGGTACTTGGGTCGATATCAAAGTGCATCACTTCTTCCCGT
ATGCCCAACTTTGTATAGAGAGCCACTGCGGGATCGTCACCGTAATCTGCTTGCACGTAGATCACATAAG
CACCAAGCGCGTTGGCCTCATGCTTGAGGAGATTGATGAGCGCGGTGGCAATGCCCTGCCTCCGGTGCTC
GCCGGAGACTGCGAGATCATAGATATAGATCTCACTACGCGGCTGCTCAAACTTGGGCAGAACGTAAGCC
GCGAGAGCGCCAACAACCGCTTCTTGGTCGAAGGCAGCAAGCGCGATGAATGTCTTACTACGGAGCAAGT
TCCCGAGGTAATCGGAGTCCGGCTGATGTTGGGAGTAGGTGGCTACGTCTCCGAACTCACGACCGAAAAG
ATCAAGAGCAGCCCGCATGGATTTGACTTGGTCAGGGCCGAGCCTACATGTGCGAATGATGCCCATACTT
GAGCCACCTAACTTTGTTTTAGGGCGACTGCCCTGCTGCGTAACATCGTTGCTGCTGCGTAACATCGTTG
CTGCTCCATAACATCAAACATCGACCCACGGCGTAACGCGCTTGCTGCTTGGATGCCCGAGGCATAGACT
GTACAAAAAAACAGTCATAACAAGCCATGAAAACCGCCACTGCGCCGTTACCACCGCTGCGTTCGGTCAA
GGTTCTGGACCAGTTGCGTGAGCGCATACGCTACTTGCATTACAGTTTACGAACCGAACAGGCTTATGTC
AACTGGGTTCGTGCCTTCATCCGTTTCCACGGTGTGCGTCACCCGGCAACCTTGGGCAGCAGCGAAGTCG
AGGCATTTCTGTCCTGGCTGGCGAACGAGCGCAAGGTTTCGGTCTCCACGCATCGTCAGGCATTGGCGGC
CTTGCTGTTCTTCTACGGCAAGGTGCTGTGCACGGATCTGCCCTTGCTTCAGGAGATCGGTAGACCTCGG
CCGTCGCGGCGCTTGCCGGTGGTGCTGACCCCGGATGAAGTGGTTCGCATCCTCGGTTTTCTGGAAGGCG
AGCATCGTTTGTTCGCCCAGGACTCTAGCTATAGTTCTAGTGGTTGGCTACTCGAGATCCCGGGTGATCA
AGTCTTCGTCGAGTGATTGTAAATAAAATGTAATTTACAGTATAGTATTTTAATTAATATACAAATGATT
TGATAATAATTCTTATTTAACTATAATATATTGTGTTGGGTTGAATTAAAGGTCCGTATACTCCGGAATA
TTAATAG
